Addgene plasmid #70555: R777-E271 Hs.RB1
Purpose: Gateway ORF clone of human RB1 [NM_000321.2] with stop codon (for native or N-terminal fusions)
Depositing lab: Dominic Esposito. Depositing organization: National Cancer Institute (NCI).
Backbone
  Vector backbone: pDonor-255
  Backbone size w/o insert (bp): 2693
  Vector type: Gateway Entry Clone
Growth in bacteria
  Bacterial resistance: Spectinomycin, 50 μg/mL
  Growth temperature: 37°C
  Growth strain: DH10B
  Copy number: High Copy
Gene/Insert
  Gene/Insert name: RB1
  Species: H. sapiens (human)
  Insert size (bp): 2787
  GenBank ID: NM_000321.2
  Entrez Gene: RB1 (a.k.a. OSRC, PPP1R130, RB, p105-Rb, p110-RB1, pRb, pp110)
  Cloning method: Gateway Cloning
  Sequencing primers: 5′ M13F 23-mer (5'-CCCAGTCACGACGTTGTAAAACG); 3′ attLR 23-mer (5'-TAACATCAGAGATTTTGAGACAC)
Terms and licenses: Academic/Nonprofit Terms; Industry Terms: Not Available to Industry
How to cite: R777-E271 Hs.RB1 was a gift from Dominic Esposito (Addgene plasmid # 70555 ; http://n2t.net/addgene:70555 ; RRID:Addgene_70555)
