[The description below was written by a language model from this plasmid's Addgene catalogue record and pLannotate feature annotations shown in this document.]
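Description:
R777-E271 Hs.RB1 is a Gateway entry clone built on the pDonor-255 backbone that carries the full-length human RB1 open reading frame (retinoblastoma tumour suppressor, reference transcript NM_000321.2). It is a bacterial propagation and cloning plasmid rather than an expression vector: the feature table shows no eukaryotic or bacterial promoter positioned to drive the insert. It is maintained at high copy number in E. coli through a ColE1/pUC-type origin. Selection is with spectinomycin, conferred by the aadA aminoglycoside adenylyltransferase gene (SmR). That gene sits downstream of a fragment of a class 1 integron Pc promoter and a short gentamicin acetyltransferase remnant, both apparently carried over from the source of the resistance cassette. Small lacZα and lacI fragments are likewise backbone remnants. The rrnB T1 and T2 terminators lie upstream of the cloning site, where they typically insulate the insert from read-through transcription.

The roughly 2.8 kb RB1 coding sequence is flanked by two attL recombination sites. The automated annotation labels these attL3 and a partial attL2, in opposite orientations. In an LR Clonase reaction these sites recombine with the matching attR sites of a destination vector and transfer the ORF directionally into any compatible expression context. Because the clone retains the native stop codon, it suits expression of untagged RB1 or of N-terminal fusions supplied by the destination vector. C-terminal tags would not be read through. The construct therefore serves as a sequence-defined source of human RB1 for building expression plasmids; the record does not specify particular downstream applications.
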