Features (pLannotate 1.2.2; 11 found; start..end, strand, type, name):
     18..54      -  CDS            lacZα (fragment): LacZα fragment of β-galactosidase; lacZ fragment
     85..180     +  protein_bind   attL3: mutant version of attL; recombination site for the Gateway® LR reaction LR Clonase™
    186..2969    +  CDS            RB1: RB_HUMAN - Experimental evidence at protein level: Swiss-Prot protein existence level 1. (Microbial infection) In case of viral infections, interactions with SV40 large T antigen, HPV E7 protein or adenovirus E1A protein induce the disassembly of RB1-E2F1 complex thereby disrupting RB1's activity. From Homo sapiens (Human).
   2977..3070    -  protein_bind   attL2 (fragment): mutant version of attL; recombination site for the Gateway® LR reaction LR Clonase™
   3185..3208    +  promoter       Pc promoter (fragment): intI1 (promoter lies within the coding sequence); class 1 integron promoter
   3384..3440    +  CDS            GmR (fragment): gentamycin acetyltransferase; aacC1; confers resistance to gentamycin
   3447..4238    +  CDS            SmR: aminoglycoside adenylyltransferase (Murphy, 1985); aadA; confers resistance to spectinomycin and streptomycin
   4331..4919    +  rep_origin     ori: high-copy-number ColE1/pMB1/pBR322/pUC origin of replication
   5102..5194    +  CDS            lacI (fragment): lac repressor; lacI; The lac repressor binds to the lac operator to inhibit transcription in E. coli. This inhibition can be relieved by adding lactose or isopropyl-β-D-thiogalactopyranoside (IPTG).
   5249..5276    -  terminator     rrnB T2 terminator: transcription terminator T2 from the E. coli rrnB gene
   5408..5451    +  terminator     rrnB T1 terminator: Escherichia coli rrnB; transcription terminator T1 from the E. coli rrnB gene
>Addgene plasmid #70555 | R777-E271 Hs.RB1 | depositor full sequence | sequence record 126004 | Full Sequence
TTAACGCTAGCATGGATGTTTTCCCAGTCACGACGTTGTAAAACGACGGCCAGTCTTAAAATTCGAGCTC
GGTCCGAGGATCCGAAATAATGATTTTATTTTGACTGATAGTGACCTGTTCGTTGCAACAAATTGATAAG
CAATGCTTTTTTATAATGCCAACTTTGTACAAAAAAGTTGGCACCATGCCGCCCAAAACCCCCCGAAAAA
CGGCCGCCACCGCCGCCGCTGCCGCCGCGGAACCCCCGGCACCGCCGCCGCCGCCCCCTCCTGAGGAGGA
CCCAGAGCAGGACAGCGGCCCGGAGGACCTGCCTCTCGTCAGGCTTGAGTTTGAAGAAACAGAAGAACCT
GATTTTACTGCATTATGTCAGAAATTAAAGATACCAGATCATGTCAGAGAGAGAGCTTGGTTAACTTGGG
AGAAAGTTTCATCTGTGGATGGAGTATTGGGAGGTTATATTCAAAAGAAAAAGGAACTGTGGGGAATCTG
TATCTTTATTGCAGCAGTTGACCTAGATGAGATGTCGTTCACTTTTACTGAGCTACAGAAAAACATAGAA
ATCAGTGTCCATAAATTCTTTAACTTACTAAAAGAAATTGATACCAGTACCAAAGTTGATAATGCTATGT
CAAGACTGTTGAAGAAGTATGATGTATTGTTTGCACTCTTCAGCAAATTGGAAAGGACATGTGAACTTAT
ATATTTGACACAACCCAGCAGTTCGATATCTACTGAAATAAATTCTGCATTGGTGCTAAAAGTTTCTTGG
ATCACATTTTTATTAGCTAAAGGGGAAGTATTACAAATGGAAGATGATCTGGTGATTTCATTTCAGTTAA
TGCTATGTGTCCTTGACTATTTTATTAAACTCTCACCTCCCATGTTGCTCAAAGAACCATATAAAACAGC
TGTTATACCCATTAATGGTTCACCTCGAACACCCAGGCGAGGTCAGAACAGGAGTGCACGGATAGCAAAA
CAACTAGAAAATGATACAAGAATTATTGAAGTTCTCTGTAAAGAACATGAATGTAATATAGATGAGGTGA
AAAATGTTTATTTCAAAAATTTTATACCTTTTATGAATTCTCTTGGACTTGTAACATCTAATGGACTTCC
AGAGGTTGAAAATCTTTCTAAACGATACGAAGAAATTTATCTTAAAAATAAAGATCTAGATGCAAGATTA
TTTTTGGATCATGATAAAACTCTTCAGACTGATTCTATAGACAGTTTTGAAACACAGAGAACACCACGAA
AAAGTAACCTTGATGAAGAGGTGAATGTAATTCCTCCACACACTCCAGTTAGGACTGTTATGAACACTAT
CCAACAATTAATGATGATTTTAAATTCAGCAAGTGATCAACCTTCAGAAAATCTGATTTCCTATTTTAAC
AACTGCACAGTGAATCCAAAAGAAAGTATACTGAAAAGAGTGAAGGATATAGGATACATCTTTAAAGAGA
AATTTGCTAAAGCTGTGGGACAGGGTTGTGTCGAAATTGGATCACAGCGATACAAACTTGGAGTTCGCTT
GTATTACCGAGTAATGGAATCCATGCTTAAATCAGAAGAAGAACGATTATCCATTCAAAATTTTAGCAAA
CTTCTGAATGACAACATTTTTCATATGTCTTTATTGGCGTGCGCTCTTGAGGTTGTAATGGCCACATATA
GCAGAAGTACATCTCAGAATCTTGATTCTGGAACAGATTTGTCTTTCCCATGGATTCTGAATGTGCTTAA
TTTAAAAGCCTTTGATTTTTACAAAGTGATCGAAAGTTTTATCAAAGCAGAAGGCAACTTGACAAGAGAA
ATGATAAAACATTTAGAACGATGTGAACATCGAATCATGGAATCCCTTGCATGGCTCTCAGATTCACCTT
TATTTGATCTTATTAAACAATCAAAGGACCGAGAAGGACCAACTGATCACCTTGAATCTGCTTGTCCTCT
TAATCTTCCTCTCCAGAATAATCACACTGCAGCAGATATGTATCTTTCTCCTGTAAGATCTCCAAAGAAA
AAAGGTTCAACTACGCGTGTAAATTCTACTGCAAATGCAGAGACACAAGCAACCTCAGCCTTCCAGACCC
AGAAGCCATTGAAATCTACCTCTCTTTCACTGTTTTATAAAAAAGTGTATCGGCTAGCCTATCTCCGGCT
AAATACACTTTGTGAACGCCTTCTGTCTGAGCACCCAGAATTAGAACATATCATCTGGACCCTTTTCCAG
CACACCCTGCAGAATGAGTATGAACTCATGAGAGACAGGCATTTGGACCAAATTATGATGTGTTCCATGT
ATGGCATATGCAAAGTGAAGAATATAGACCTTAAATTCAAAATCATTGTAACAGCATACAAGGATCTTCC
TCATGCTGTTCAGGAGACATTCAAACGTGTTTTGATCAAAGAAGAGGAGTATGATTCTATTATAGTATTC
TATAACTCGGTCTTCATGCAGAGACTGAAAACAAATATTTTGCAGTATGCTTCCACCAGGCCCCCTACCT
TGTCACCAATACCTCACATTCCTCGAAGCCCTTACAAGTTTCCTAGTTCACCCTTACGGATTCCTGGAGG
GAACATCTATATTTCACCCCTGAAGAGTCCATATAAAATTTCAGAAGGTCTGCCAACACCAACAAAAATG
ACTCCAAGATCAAGAATCTTAGTATCAATTGGTGAATCATTCGGGACTTCTGAGAAGTTCCAGAAAATAA
ATCAGATGGTATGTAACAGCGACCGTGTGCTCAAAAGAAGTGCTGAAGGAAGCAACCCTCCTAAACCACT
GAAAAAACTACGCTTTGATATTGAAGGATCAGATGAAGCAGATGGAAGTAAACATCTCCCAGGAGAGTCC
AAATTTCAGCAGAAACTGGCAGAAATGACTTCTACTCGAACACGAATGCAAAAGCAGAAAATGAATGATA
GCATGGATACCTCAAACAAGGAAGAGAAATAATCAACTTTCTTGTACAAAGTTGGCATTATAGGAAAGCA
TTGCTTATCAATTTGTTGCAACGAACAGGTCACTATCAGTCAAAATAAAATCATTATTTGCATGCAAGCT
TAGATCCTCTAGACCAGCCAGGACAGAAATGCCTCGACTTCGCTGCTACCCAAGGTTGCCGGGTGACGCA
CACCGTGGAAACGGATGAAGGCACGAACCCAGTGGACATAAGCCTGTTCGGTTCGTAAGCTGTAATGCAA
GTAGCGTATGCGCTCACGCAACTGGTCCAGAACCTTGACCGAACGCAGCGGTGGTAACGGCGCAGTGGCG
GTTTTCATGGCTTGTTATGACTGTTTTTTTGGGGTACAGTCTATGCCTCGGGCATCCAAGCAGCAAGCGC
GTTACGCCGTGGGTCGATGTTTGATGTTATGGAGCAGCAACGATGTTACGCAGCAGGGCAGTCGCCCTAA
AACAAAGTTAAACATTATGAGGGAAGCGGTGATCGCCGAAGTATCGACTCAACTATCAGAGGTAGTTGGC
GTCATCGAGCGCCATCTCGAACCGACGTTGCTGGCCGTACATTTGTACGGCTCCGCAGTGGATGGCGGCC
TGAAGCCACACAGTGATATTGATTTGCTGGTTACGGTGACCGTAAGGCTTGATGAAACAACGCGGCGAGC
TTTGATCAACGACCTTTTGGAAACTTCGGCTTCCCCTGGAGAGAGCGAGATTCTCCGCGCTGTAGAAGTC
ACCATTGTTGTGCACGACGACATCATTCCGTGGCGTTATCCAGCTAAGCGCGAACTGCAATTTGGAGAAT
GGCAGCGCAATGACATTCTTGCAGGTATCTTCGAGCCAGCCACGATCGACATTGATCTGGCTATCTTGCT
GACAAAAGCAAGAGAACATAGCGTTGCCTTGGTAGGTCCAGCGGCGGAGGAACTCTTTGATCCGGTTCCT
GAACAGGATCTATTTGAGGCGCTAAATGAAACCTTAACGCTATGGAACTCGCCGCCCGACTGGGCTGGCG
ATGAGCGAAATGTAGTGCTTACGTTGTCCCGCATTTGGTACAGCGCAGTAACCGGCAAAATCGCGCCGAA
GGATGTCGCTGCCGACTGGGCAATGGAGCGCCTGCCGGCCCAGTATCAGCCCGTCATACTTGAAGCTAGA
CAGGCTTATCTTGGACAAGAAGAAGATCGCTTGGCCTCGCGCGCAGATCAGTTGGAAGAATTTGTCCACT
ACGTGAAAGGCGAGATCACCAAGGTAGTCGGCAAATAACCCTCGAGCCACCCATGACCAAAATCCCTTAA
CGTGAGTTACGCGTCGTTCCACTGAGCGTCAGACCCCGTAGAAAAGATCAAAGGATCTTCTTGAGATCCT
TTTTTTCTGCGCGTAATCTGCTGCTTGCAAACAAAAAAACCACCGCTACCAGCGGTGGTTTGTTTGCCGG
ATCAAGAGCTACCAACTCTTTTTCCGAAGGTAACTGGCTTCAGCAGAGCGCAGATACCAAATACTGTCCT
TCTAGTGTAGCCGTAGTTAGGCCACCACTTCAAGAACTCTGTAGCACCGCCTACATACCTCGCTCTGCTA
ATCCTGTTACCAGTGGCTGCTGCCAGTGGCGATAAGTCGTGTCTTACCGGGTTGGACTCAAGACGATAGT
TACCGGATAAGGCGCAGCGGTCGGGCTGAACGGGGGGTTCGTGCACACAGCCCAGCTTGGAGCGAACGAC
CTACACCGAACTGAGATACCTACAGCGTGAGCATTGAGAAAGCGCCACGCTTCCCGAAGGGAGAAAGGCG
GACAGGTATCCGGTAAGCGGCAGGGTCGGAACAGGAGAGCGCACGAGGGAGCTTCCAGGGGGAAACGCCT
GGTATCTTTATAGTCCTGTCGGGTTTCGCCACCTCTGACTTGAGCGTCGATTTTTGTGATGCTCGTCAGG
GGGGCGGAGCCTATGGAAAAACGCCAGCAACGCGGCCTTTTTACGGTTCCTGGCCTTTTGCTGGCCTTTT
GCTCACATGTTCTTTCCTGCGTTATCCCCTGATTCTGTGGATAACCGTATTACCGCCTTTGAGTGAGCTG
ATACCGCTCGCCGCAGCCGAACGACCGAGCGCAGCGAGTCAGTGAGCGAGGAAGCGGAAGAGCGCCCAAT
ACGCAAACCGCCTCTCCCCGCGCGTTGGCCGATTCATTAATGCAGCTGGCACGACAGGTTTCCCGACTGG
AAAGCGGGCAGTGAGCGCAACGCAATTAATACGCGTACCGCTAGCCAGGAAGAGTTTGTAGAAACGCAAA
AAGGCCATCCGTCAGGATGGCCTTCTGCTTAGTTTGATGCCTGGCAGTTTATGGCGGGCGTCCTGCCCGC
CACCCTCCGGGCCGTTGCTTCACAACGTTCAAATCCGCTCCCGGCGGATTTGTCCTACTCAGGAGAGCGT
TCACCGACAAACAACAGATAAAACGAAAGGCCCAGTCTTCCGACTGAGCCTTTCGTTTTATTTGATGCCT
GGCAGTTCCCTACTCTCGCG
