>Addgene plasmid #70555 | R777-E271 Hs.RB1 | addgene partial sequence | sequence record 130577 | pCR8_R1 5'-cgaaccgaacaggcttatgt-3'
CGGTGTGCGTCACCCGGCAACCTTGGGTAGCAGCGAAGTCGAGGCATTTCTGTCCTGGCTGGTCTAGAGG
ATCTAAGCTTGCATGCAAATAATGATTTTATTTTGACTGATAGTGACCTGTTCGTTGCAACAAATTGATA
AGCAATGCTTTCCTATAATGCCAACTTTGTACAAGAAAGTTGATTATTTCTCTTCCTTGTTTGAGGTATC
CATGCTATCATTCATTTTCTGCTTTTGCATTCGTGTTCGAGTAGAAGTCATTTCTGCCAGTTTCTGCTGA
AATTTGGACTCTCCTGGGAGATGTTTACTTCCATCTGCTTCATCTGATCCTTCAATATCAAAGCGTAGTT
TTTTCAGTGGTTTAGGAGGGTTGCTTCCTTCAGCACTTCTTTTGAGCACACGGTCGCTGTTACATACCAT
CTGATTTATTTTCTGGAACTTCTCAGAAGTCCCGAATGATTCACCAATTGATACTAAGATTCTTGATCTT
GGAGTCATTTTTGTTGGTGTTGGCAGACCTTCTGAAATTTTATATGGACTCTTCAGGGGTGAAATATAGA
TGTTCCCTCCAGGAATCCGTAAGGGTGAACTAGGAAACTTGTAAGGGCTTCGAGGAATGTGAGGTATTGG
TGACAAGGTAGGGGGCCTGGTGGAAGCATACTGCAAAATATTTGTTTTCAGTCTCTGCATGAAGACCGAG
TTATAGAATACTATAATAGAATCATACTCCTCTTCTTTGATCAAAACACGTTTGAATGTCTCCTGAACAG
CATGAGGAAGATCCTTGTATGCTGTTACAATGATTTTGAATTTAAGGTCTATATTCTTCACTTTGCATAT
GCCATACATGGAACACATCATAATTTGGTCCAAATGCCTGTCTCTCATGAGTTCATACTCATTCTGCA
